>Addgene plasmid #56157 | mCardinal-Cx43-7 | depositor partial sequence | sequence record 87056 | insert sequence
GATCCGCTAGCGCTACCGGACTCAGATCTCGAGCTCAAGCTTCGAATTCGGCAGCACTTTTCTTTCATTG
GGGGGAAGGCGTGAGGAAAGTACCAAACAGCAGCAGACTTTTAAACTTTAAACAGACAGGTCTGAGAGCC
TGAACTCTCATTTTTCCTTTGACTTCAGCCTCCAAGGAGTTCCACCAACTTTGGCGCGCCGGCTTCACTT
TCATTAAGTGAAAGAGAGGTGCCCAGACATGGGTGACTGGAGTGCCTTGGGGAAGCTTCTGGACAAGGTC
CAAGCCTACTCCACCGCTGGAGGGAAGGTGTGGCTGTCAGTGCTCTTCATATTCAGAATCCTGCTCCTGG
GGACAGCTGTTGAGTCAGCTTGGGGTGATGAACAGTCTGCCTTTCGCTGTAACACTCAACAACCTGGCTG
CGAAAACGTCTGCTATGACAAGTCCTTCCCCATCTCTCACGTGCGCTTCTGGGTCCTTCAGATCATATTC
GTGTCTGTGCCCACACTCCTGTACTTGGCCCATGTGTTCTATGTGATGAGGAAGGAAGAGAAGCTAAACA
AGAAAGAAGAGGAGCTCAAAGTGGCCCAGACTGACGGGGTCAACGTGGAGATGCACCTGAAGCAGATTGA
AATCAAGAAGTTCAAGTACGGGATTGAAGAGCACGGCAAGGTGAAAATGAGGGGCGGCTTGCTGAGAACC
TACATCATCAGCATCCTCTTCAAGTCTGTCTTCGAGGTGGCCTTCCTGCTCATCCAGTGGTACATCTATG
GGTTCAGCTTGAGCGCGGTCTACACCTGCAAGAGAGATCCCTGCCCCCACCAGGTAGACTGCTTCCTCTC
ACGTCCCACGGAGAAAACCATCTTCATCATCTTCATGCTGGTGGTGTCCTTGGTGTCTCTCGCTTTGAAC
ATCATTGAGCTCTTCTACGTCTTCTTCAAAGGCGTTAAGGATCGCGTGAAGGGAAGAAGCGATCCTTACC
ACGCCACCACTGGCCCACTGAGCCCATCAAAAGACTGCGGATCTCCAAAATACGCCTACTTCAATGGCTG
CTCCTCACCAACGGCTCCACTCTCGCCTATGTCTCCTCCTGGGTACAAGCTGGTTACTGGTGACAGAAAC
AATTCCTCGTGCCGCAATTACAACAAGCAAGCTAGCGAGCAAAACTGGGCGAACTACAGCGCAGAGCAAA
ATCGCATGGGGCAGGCCGGAAGCACCATCTCCAACTCGCACGCCCAGCCGTTCGATTTCCCCGACGACAA
CCAGAATGCCAAAAAAGTTGCTGCTGGACATGAACTCCAGCCATTAGCCATCGTGGACCAACGACCTTCC
AGCAGAGCCAGCAGCCGCGCCAGCAGCAGGCCTCGGCCTGATGACCTGGAGATTGCGGATCCACCGGTCG
CCACC
[732 nt withheld, positions 1406-2137]
TAAGCGGCCGCGACTCTAGATCATAATCAGCCATA
