>Addgene plasmid #56157 | mCardinal-Cx43-7 | addgene partial sequence | sequence record 145982 | mKate2-TurboRFP-R 5'-TGAAGTGGTGGTTGTTCACG-3'
TTCTCCTTGATCAGCTCCTCGCCCTTGCTCACCATGGTGGCGACCGGTGGATCCGCAATCTCCAGGTCAT
CAGGCCGAGGCCTGCTGCTGGCGCGGCTGCTGGCTCTGCTGGAAGGTCGTTGGTCCACGATGGCTAATGG
CTGGAGTTCATGTCCAGCAGCAACTTTTTTGGCATTCTGGTTGTCGTCGGGGAAATCGAACGGCTGGGCG
TGCGAGTTGGAGATGGTGCTTCCGGCCTGCCCCATGCGATTTTGCTCTGCGCTGTAGTTCGCCCAGTTTT
GCTCGCTAGCTTGCTTGTTGTAATTGCGGCACGAGGAATTGTTTCTGTCACCAGTAACCAGCTTGTACCC
AGGAGGAGACATAGGCGAGAGTGGAGCCGTTGGTGAGGAGCAGCCATTGAAGTAGGCGTATTTTGGAGAT
CCGCAGTCTTTTGATGGGCTCAGTGGGCCAGTGGTGGCGTGGTAAGGATCGCTTCTTCCCTTCACGCGAT
CCTTAACGCCCTTGAAGAAGACGTAGAAGAGCTCAATGATGTTCAAAGCGAGAGACACCAAGGACACCAC
CAGCATGAAGATGATGAAGATGGTTTTCTCCGTGGGACGTGAGAGGAAGCAGTCTACCTGGTGGGGGCAG
GGATCTCTCTTGCAGGTGTAGACCGCGCTCAAGCTGAACCCATAGATGTACCACTGGATGAGCAGGAAGG
CCACCTCGAAG
