[The description below was written by a language model from this plasmid's Addgene catalogue record.]
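Description:
mCardinal-Cx43-7 is a mammalian expression plasmid that produces rat connexin 43 (alpha-1 connexin, the gap junction protein Cx43) fused to the far-red fluorescent protein mCardinal. It is built on an mCardinal fusion-vector backbone of about 4.75 kb without the insert. The plasmid is maintained in E. coli at high copy number under kanamycin selection. It also carries a neomycin resistance marker, so transfected mammalian cells can be selected with G418 to establish stable lines. The record does not include a feature table, so the origin of replication and the detailed layout of the resistance cassette are not stated. The listed 3′ sequencing primer does imply that an SV40 polyadenylation signal lies downstream of the coding region.

Expression of the fusion is driven by the CMV promoter, a strong constitutive promoter in most mammalian cell types. The record lists mCardinal as the tag or fusion partner but does not say explicitly whether it sits at the N- or C-terminus of Cx43. It also does not define the "7" in the name, which may refer to a linker length. Because connexin 43 assembles into hemichannels that dock between neighbouring cells, the fusion is intended as a localization marker for gap junctions in fluorescence microscopy. mCardinal has a recorded excitation maximum of 604 nm and emission maximum of 659 nm. It can therefore be excited with red light, and its signal separates well from green and orange fluorophores in multicolour imaging. The plasmid is one of a set of subcellular targeting fusions that illustrate how mCardinal performs as a fusion tag.
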