Addgene plasmid #56157: mCardinal-Cx43-7
Purpose: Localization: Gap Junctions, Excitation: 604, Emission: 659
Depositing lab: Michael Davidson. Depositing organization: Florida State University, Tallahassee. Publication: Non-invasive intravital imaging of cellular differentiation with a bright red-excitable fluorescent protein. Chu J, Haynes RD, Corbel SY, Li P, Gonzalez-Gonzalez E, Burg JS, Ataie NJ, Lam AJ, Cranfill PJ, Baird MA, Davidson MW, Ng HL, Garcia KC, Contag CH, Shen K, Blau HM, Lin MZ. Nat Methods. 2014 Mar 16. doi: 10.1038/nmeth.2888. PubMed 24633408.
Backbone
  Vector backbone: mCardinal
  Backbone size w/o insert (bp): 4750
  Vector type: Mammalian Expression
  Selectable markers: Neomycin (select with G418)
Growth in bacteria
  Bacterial resistance: Kanamycin, 50 μg/mL
  Growth temperature: 37°C
  Growth strain: DH5alpha
  Copy number: High Copy
Gene/Insert
  Gene/Insert name: Cx43 (alt names: Rat Alpha-1 Connexin 43; NM_012567.2)
  Species: R. norvegicus (rat)
  Promoter: CMV
  Tag / fusion protein: mCardinal
  Cloning method: Unknown
  Sequencing primers: 5′ CMV-F; 3′ SV40pA-R
Terms and licenses: Academic/Nonprofit Terms; Industry Terms
Depositor comments: R. norvegicus (rat) Alpha-1 Connexin 43. Excitation = 604; Emission = 659
How to cite: mCardinal-Cx43-7 was a gift from Michael Davidson (Addgene plasmid # 56157 ; http://n2t.net/addgene:56157 ; RRID:Addgene_56157)
